>Addgene plasmid #73106 | Nicastrin-CD4d3+4-bio | depositor full sequence | sequence record 136983 | Nicastrin-CD4d3+4-bio sequence 8594 bps
GTCGACCTCCATCACGGCCTATAAGAGTGAGGGGGAGTCAGCGGAGTTCTCCTTCCCACTCAACCTTGGA
GAGGAAAGCCTGCAGGGAGAGTTGAGATGGAAGGCAGAGAAGGCTCCTTCTTCCCAGTCCTGGATCACCT
TCTCCCTAAAGAACCAAAAGGTGTCTGTGCAGAAGTCTACTAGCAACCCCAAGTTCCAGCTGTCCGAAAC
GCTCCCACTCACCCTTCAGATACCCCAGGTCTCCCTTCAGTTTGCTGGTTCTGGCAACCTGACCCTGACT
CTGGACAGAGGGATACTGTATCAGGAAGTGAACCTGGTGGTGATGAAAGTGACTCAGCCCGACAGCAACA
CTTTGACCTGTGAGGTGATGGGACCCACCTCACCCAAGATGAGACTGATCTTGAAGCAGGAGAATCAGGA
GGCCAGGGTCTCCAGGCAGGAGAAAGTGATTCAAGTGCAGGCCCCTGAAGCAGGGGTGTGGCAATGTCTA
CTGAGTGAAGGTGAAGAGGTCAAGATGGACTCCAAGATCCAGGTTTTATCCAAAGGGTTGAATTCCGGAT
CACTGCATCATATTCTGGATGCACAGAAAATGGTGTGGAATCATCGTTAAGTCTAGACACGTGATTAATT
AAGGATCCCCCGACCTCGACCTCTGGCTAATAAAGGAAATTTATTTTCATTGCAATAGTGTGTTGGAATT
TTTTGTGTCTCTCACTCGGAAGGACATATGGGAGGGCAAATCATTTGGTCGAGATCCCTCGGAGATCTCT
AGCTAGAGGATCGATCCCCGCCCCGGACGAACTAAACCTGACTACGACATCTCTGCCCCTTCTTCGCGGG
GCAGTGCATGTAATCCCTTCAGTTGGTTGGTACAACTTGCCAACTGGGCCCTGTTCCACATGTGACACGG
GGGGGGACCAAACACAAAGGGGTTCTCTGACTGTAGTTGACATCCTTATAAATGGATGTGCACATTTGCC
AACACTGAGTGGCTTTCATCCTGGAGCAGACTTTGCAGTCTGTGGACTGCAACACAACATTGCCTTTATG
TGTAACTCTTGGCTGAAGCTCTTACACCAATGCTGGGGGACATGTACCTCCCAGGGGCCCAGGAAGACTA
CGGGAGGCTACACCAACGTCAATCAGAGGGGCCTGTGTAGCTACCGATAAGCGGACCCTCAAGAGGGCAT
TAGCAATAGTGTTTATAAGGCCCCCTTGTTAACCCTAAACGGGTAGCATATGCTTCCCGGGTAGTAGTAT
ATACTATCCAGACTAACCCTAATTCAATAGCATATGTTACCCAACGGGAAGCATATGCTATCGAATTAGG
GTTAGTAAAAGGGTCCTAAGGAACAGCGATATCTCCCACCCCATGAGCTGTCACGGTTTTATTTACATGG
GGTCAGGATTCCACGAGGGTAGTGAACCATTTTAGTCACAAGGGCAGTGGCTGAAGATCAAGGAGCGGGC
AGTGAACTCTCCTGAATCTTCGCCTGCTTCTTCATTCTCCTTCGTTTAGCTAATAGAATAACTGCTGAGT
TGTGAACAGTAAGGTGTATGTGAGGTGCTCGAAAACAAGGTTTCAGGTGACGCCCCCAGAATAAAATTTG
GACGGGGGGTTCAGTGGTGGCATTGTGCTATGACACCAATATAACCCTCACAAACCCCTTGGGCAATAAA
TACTAGTGTAGGAATGAAACATTCTGAATATCTTTAACAATAGAAATCCATGGGGTGGGGACAAGCCGTA
AAGACTGGATGTCCATCTCACACGAATTTATGGCTATGGGCAACACATAATCCTAGTGCAATATGATACT
GGGGTTATTAAGATGTGTCCCAGGCAGGGACCAAGACAGGTGAACCATGTTGTTACACTCTATTTGTAAC
AAGGGGAAAGAGAGTGGACGCCGACAGCAGCGGACTCCACTGGTTGTCTCTAACACCCCCGAAAATTAAA
CGGGGCTCCACGCCAATGGGGCCCATAAACAAAGACAAGTGGCCACTCTTTTTTTTGAAATTGTGGAGTG
GGGGCACGCGTCAGCCCCCACACGCCGCCCTGCGGTTTTGGACTGTAAAATAAGGGTGTAATAACTTGGC
TGATTGTAACCCCGCTAACCACTGCGGTCAAACCACTTGCCCACAAAACCACTAATGGCACCCCGGGGAA
TACCTGCATAAGTAGGTGGGCGGGCCAAGATAGGGGCGCGATTGCTGCGATCTGGAGGACAAATTACACA
CACTTGCGCCTGAGCGCCAAGCACAGGGTTGTTGGTCCTCATATTCACGAGGTCGCTGAGAGCACGGTGG
GCTAATGTTGCCATGGGTAGCATATACTACCCAAATATCTGGATAGCATATGCTATCCTAATCTATATCT
GGGTAGCATAGGCTATCCTAATCTATATCTGGGTAGCATATGCTATCCTAATCTATATCTGGGTAGTATA
TGCTATCCTAATTTATATCTGGGTAGCATAGGCTATCCTAATCTATATCTGGGTAGCATATGCTATCCTA
ATCTATATCTGGGTAGTATATGCTATCCTAATCTGTATCCGGGTAGCATATGCTATCCTAATAGAGATTA
GGGTAGTATATGCTATCCTAATTTATATCTGGGTAGCATATACTACCCAAATATCTGGATAGCATATGCT
ATCCTAATCTATATCTGGGTAGCATATGCTATCCTAATCTATATCTGGGTAGCATAGGCTATCCTAATCT
ATATCTGGGTAGCATATGCTATCCTAATCTATATCTGGGTAGTATATGCTATCCTAATTTATATCTGGGT
AGCATAGGCTATCCTAATCTATATCTGGGTAGCATATGCTATCCTAATCTATATCTGGGTAGTATATGCT
ATCCTAATCTGTATCCGGGTAGCATATGCTATCCTCATGATAAGCTGTCAAACATGAGAATTTTCTTGAA
GACGAAAGGGCCTCGTGATACGCCTATTTTTATAGGTTAATGTCATGATAATAATGGTTTCTTAGACGTC
AGGTGGCACTTTTCGGGGAAATGTGCGCGGAACCCCTATTTGTTTATTTTTCTAAATACATTCAAATATG
TATCCGCTCATGAGACAATAACCCTGATAAATGCTTCAATAATATTGAAAAAGGAAGAGTATGAGTATTC
AACATTTCCGTGTCGCCCTTATTCCCTTTTTTGCGGCATTTTGCCTTCCTGTTTTTGCTCACCCAGAAAC
GCTGGTGAAAGTAAAAGATGCTGAAGATCAGTTGGGTGCACGAGTGGGTTACATCGAACTGGATCTCAAC
AGCGGTAAGATCCTTGAGAGTTTTCGCCCCGAAGAACGTTTTCCAATGATGAGCACTTTTAAAGTTCTGC
TATGTGGCGCGGTATTATCCCGTGTTGACGCCGGGCAAGAGCAACTCGGTCGCCGCATACACTATTCTCA
GAATGACTTGGTTGAGTACTCACCAGTCACAGAAAAGCATCTTACGGATGGCATGACAGTAAGAGAATTA
TGCAGTGCTGCCATAACCATGAGTGATAACACTGCGGCCAACTTACTTCTGACAACGATCGGAGGACCGA
AGGAGCTAACCGCTTTTTTGCACAACATGGGGGATCATGTAACTCGCCTTGATCGTTGGGAACCGGAGCT
GAATGAAGCCATACCAAACGACGAGCGTGACACCACGATGCCTGCAGCAATGGCAACAACGTTGCGCAAA
CTATTAACTGGCGAACTACTTACTCTAGCTTCCCGGCAACAATTAATAGACTGGATGGAGGCGGATAAAG
TTGCAGGACCACTTCTGCGCTCGGCCCTTCCGGCTGGCTGGTTTATTGCTGATAAATCTGGAGCCGGTGA
GCGTGGGTCTCGCGGTATCATTGCAGCACTGGGGCCAGATGGTAAGCCCTCCCGTATCGTAGTTATCTAC
ACGACGGGGAGTCAGGCAACTATGGATGAACGAAATAGACAGATCGCTGAGATAGGTGCCTCACTGATTA
AGCATTGGTAACTGTCAGACCAAGTTTACTCATATATACTTTAGATTGATTTAAAACTTCATTTTTAATT
TAAAAGGATCTAGGTGAAGATCCTTTTTGATAATCTCATGACCAAAATCCCTTAACGTGAGTTTTCGTTC
CACTGAGCGTCAGACCCCGTAGAAAAGATCAAAGGATCTTCTTGAGATCCTTTTTTTCTGCGCGTAATCT
GCTGCTTGCAAACAAAAAAACCACCGCTACCAGCGGTGGTTTGTTTGCCGGATCAAGAGCTACCAACTCT
TTTTCCGAAGGTAACTGGCTTCAGCAGAGCGCAGATACCAAATACTGTTCTTCTAGTGTAGCCGTAGTTA
GGCCACCACTTCAAGAACTCTGTAGCACCGCCTACATACCTCGCTCTGCTAATCCTGTTACCAGTGGCTG
CTGCCAGTGGCGATAAGTCGTGTCTTACCGGGTTGGACTCAAGACGATAGTTACCGGATAAGGCGCAGCG
GTCGGGCTGAACGGGGGGTTCGTGCACACAGCCCAGCTTGGAGCGAACGACCTACACCGAACTGAGATAC
CTACAGCGTGAGCTATGAGAAAGCGCCACGCTTCCCGAAGGGAGAAAGGCGGACAGGTATCCGGTAAGCG
GCAGGGTCGGAACAGGAGAGCGCACGAGGGAGCTTCCAGGGGGAAACGCCTGGTATCTTTATAGTCCTGT
CGGGTTTCGCCACCTCTGACTTGAGCGTCGATTTTTGTGATGCTCGTCAGGGGGGCGGAGCCTATGGAAA
AACGCCAGCAACGCGGCCTTTTTACGGTTCCTGGCCTTTTGCTGGCCTTTTGCTCACATGTTCTTTCCTG
CGTTATCCCCTGATTCTGTGGATAACCGTATTACCGCCTTTGAGTGAGCTGATACCGCTCGCCGCAGCCG
AACGACCGAGCGCAGCGAGTCAGTGAGCGAGGAAGCGGAAGAGCGCCCAATACGCAAACCGCCTCTCCCC
GCGCGTTGGCCGATTCATTAATGCAGCTGGCACGACAGGTTTCCCGACTGGAAAGCGGGCAGTGAGCGCA
ACGCAATTAATGTGAGTTAGCTCACTCATTAGGCACCCCAGGCTTTACACTTTATGCTTCCGGCTCGTAT
GTTGTGTGGAATTGTGAGCGGATAACAATTTCACACAGGAAACAGCTATGACCATGATTACGCCAAGCTC
TAGCTAGAGGTCGACCAATTCTCATGTTTGACAGCTTATCATCGCAGATCCGGGCAACGTTGTTGCCATT
GCTGCAGGCGCAGAACTGGTAGGTATGGAAGATCTATACATTGAATCAATATTGGCAATTAGCCATATTA
GTCATTGGTTATATAGCATAAATCAATATTGGCTATTGGCCATTGCATACGTTGTATCTATATCATAATA
TGTACATTTATATTGGCTCATGTCCAATATGACCGCCATGTTGACATTGATTATTGACTAGTTATTAATA
GTAATCAATTACGGGGTCATTAGTTCATAGCCCATATATGGAGTTCCGCGTTACATAACTTACGGTAAAT
GGCCCGCCTGGCTGACCGCCCAACGACCCCCGCCCATTGACGTCAATAATGACGTATGTTCCCATAGTAA
CGCCAATAGGGACTTTCCATTGACGTCAATGGGTGGAGTATTTACGGTAAACTGCCCACTTGGCAGTACA
TCAAGTGTATCATATGCCAAGTCCGCCCCCTATTGACGTCAATGACGGTAAATGGCCCGCCTGGCATTAT
GCCCAGTACATGACCTTACGGGACTTTCCTACTTGGCAGTACATCTACGTATTAGTCATCGCTATTACCA
TGGTGATGCGGTTTTGGCAGTACACCAATGGGCGTGGATAGCGGTTTGACTCACGGGGATTTCCAAGTCT
CCACCCCATTGACGTCAATGGGAGTTTGTTTTGGCACCAAAATCAACGGGACTTTCCAAAATGTCGTAAT
AACCCCGCCCCGTTGACGCAAATGGGCGGTAGGCGTGTACGGTGGGAGGTCTATATAAGCAGAGCTCGTT
TAGTGAACCGTCAGATCCTCACTCTCTTCCGCATCGCTGTCTGCGAGGGCCAGCTGTTGGGCTCGCGGTT
GAGGACAAACTCTTCGCGGTCTTTCCAGTACTCTTGGATCGGAAACCCGTCGGCCTCCGAACGGTACTCC
GCCACCGAGGGACCTGAGCGAGTCCGCATCGACCGGATCGGAAAACCTCTCGAGAAAGGCGTCTAACCAG
TCACAGTCGCAAGGTAGGCTGAGCACCGTGGCGGGCGGCAGCGGGTGGCGGTCGGGGTTGTTTCTGGCGG
AGGTGCTGCTGATGATGTAATTAAAGTAGGCGGTCTTGAGACGGCGGATGGTCGAGGTGAGGTGTGGCAG
GCTTGAGATCCAGCTGTTGGGGTGAGTACTCCCTCTCAAAAGCGGGCATTACTTCTGCGCTAAGATTGTC
AGTTTCCAAAAACGAGGAGGATTTGATATTCACCTGGCCCGATCTGGCCATACACTTGAGTGACAATGAC
ATCCACTTTGCCTTTCTCTCCACAGGTGTCCACTCCCAGGTCCAAGTTTAAACTGCGGCCGCCACCATGG
CAACAGCCGGCGGAGGAAGCGGAGCCGATCCTGGCTCTAGAGGCCTCCTGCGGCTGCTGTCCTTCTGTGT
GCTGCTGGCCGGCCTGTGCAGAGGCAACAGCGTGGAGCGGAAGATCTACATCCCCCTGAACAAGACCGCC
CCCTGCGTGAGACTGCTGAACGCCACCCACCAGATCGGCTGCCAGAGCAGCATCAGCGGCGACACCGGCG
TGATCCACGTGGTGGAGAAAGAAGAGGATCTGCAGTGGGTGCTGACCGACGGCCCCAACCCCCCTTACAT
GGTGCTGCTGGAAAGCAAGCACTTCACCCGGGACCTGATGGAAAAGCTGAAGGGCCGGACCTCTAGAATT
GCCGGCCTGGCCGTGAGCCTGACAAAGCCTAGCCCCGCCAGCGGCTTTAGCCCTAGCGTGCAGTGCCCCA
ACGACGGCTTCGGCGTGTACAGCAACAGCTACGGCCCCGAGTTCGCCCACTGTCGGGAGATCCAGTGGAA
CAGCCTGGGCAACGGCCTCGCCTATGAGGACTTCAGCTTCCCCATCTTCCTGCTCGAAGATGAGAACGAG
ACAAAAGTGATCAAGCAGTGCTACCAGGACCACAACCTGAGCCAGAACGGCAGCGCCCCTACCTTCCCCC
TGTGCGCCATGCAGCTGTTCAGCCACATGCACGCCGTGATCAGCACCGCCACCTGTATGCGGCGGAGCAG
CATCCAGAGCACCTTCAGCATCAACCCCGAGATCGTGTGCGACCCCCTGAGCGACTACAACGTGTGGAGC
ATGCTGAAGCCCATCAACACCACCGGCACCCTGAAGCCCGACGACAGAGTGGTCGTGGCTGCCACCCGGC
TGGATAGCCGGTCCTTCTTCTGGAATGTGGCCCCTGGCGCCGAATCTGCCGTGGCCTCTTTCGTGACACA
GCTGGCCGCTGCCGAAGCCCTGCAGAAAGCCCCCGACGTGACCACCCTGCCCCGGAACGTGATGTTCGTG
TTCTTTCAAGGCGAGACATTCGACTACATCGGCTCTAGCCGGATGGTGTACGACATGGAAAAGGGCAAGT
TCCCCGTGCAGCTGGAAAACGTGGACTCCTTCGTGGAGCTGGGCCAGGTGGCCCTGAGAACCAGCCTGGA
ACTGTGGATGCACACCGACCCCGTGTCCCAGAAAAACGAGAGCGTGCGGAACCAGGTGGAGGATCTGCTG
GCCACCCTGGAAAAGTCTGGCGCTGGCGTGCCTGCCGTGATCCTGAGAAGGCCCAACCAGAGCCAGCCTC
TGCCTCCCAGCAGCCTGCAGCGGTTCCTGCGGGCCAGAAACATCAGCGGGGTGGTGCTGGCCGATCACAG
CGGCGCCTTCCACAACAAGTACTACCAGAGCATCTACGACACCGCCGAGAACATCAACGTGTCCTACCCC
GAGTGGCTGTCCCCCGAAGAGGACCTGAACTTCGTGACCGACACAGCCAAAGCCCTGGCCGATGTGGCCA
CAGTGCTGGGACGCGCTCTGTACGAGCTGGCTGGCGGCACCAACTTCAGCGACACCGTGCAGGCCGATCC
CCAGACCGTGACCCGGCTGCTGTACGGCTTCCTGATCAAGGCCAACAACAGCTGGTTCCAGAGCATCCTG
CGGCAGGACCTGAGAAGCTACCTGGGCGACGGCCCCCTGCAGCACTACATTGCCGTGAGCAGCCCCACCA
ATACCACCTACGTGGTGCAGTACGCCCTGGCCAATCTGACCGGCACCGTGGTCAACCTGACCCGGGAGCA
GTGCCAGGATCCCAGCAAGGTGCCCAGCGAGAACAAGGACCTGTACGAGTACAGCTGGGTGCAGGGCCCT
CTGCACAGCAACGAGACAGACCGGCTGCCCAGATGCGTGAGAAGCACCGCCAGACTGGCCAGAGCCCTGA
GCCCTGCCTTCGAGCTGTCCCAGTGGAGCAGCACCGAGTACAGCACCTGGACCGAGAGCCGGTGGAAGGA
CATCCGGGCCAGAATCTTTCTGATCGCCAGCAAAGAGCTGGAACTGGGCGCGCC
Features (pLannotate 1.2.2; 19 found; start..end, strand, type, name):
    659..714     +  polyA_signal   β-globin poly(A) signal: rabbit β-globin polyadenylation signal (Gil and Proudfoot, 1987)
   1228..2909    -  rep_origin     oriP (fragment): Epstein-Barr virus oriP replication origin (Yates et al., 2000)
   3036..3140    +  promoter       AmpR promoter: bla
   3141..4001    +  CDS            AmpR: β-lactamase; bla; confers resistance to ampicillin, carbenicillin, and related antibiotics
   4172..4760    +  rep_origin     ori: high-copy-number ColE1/pMB1/pBR322/pUC origin of replication
   4943..5035    +  CDS            lacI (fragment): lac repressor; lacI; The lac repressor binds to the lac operator to inhibit transcription in E. coli. This inhibition can be relieved by adding lactose or isopropyl-β-D-thiogalactopyranoside (IPTG).
   5048..5069    +  protein_bind   CAP binding site: CAP binding activates transcription in the presence of cAMP. E. coli catabolite activator protein
   5084..5114    +  promoter       lac promoter: promoter for the E. coli lac operon
   5122..5138    +  protein_bind   lac operator: The lac repressor binds to the lac operator to inhibit transcription in E. coli. This inhibition can be relieved by adding lactose or isopropyl-β-D-thiogalactopyranoside (IPTG). lac repressor encoded by lacI
   5208..5224    +  promoter       tet promoter (fragment): E. coli promoter for tetracycline efflux protein gene
   5234..5259    -  CDS            bla(M) (fragment): β-lactamase lacking the signal sequence; bla(M); allows cytosolic expression of β-lactamase
   5433..5812    +  enhancer       CMV enhancer: human cytomegalovirus immediate early enhancer
   5814..6013    +  promoter       CMV promoter: human cytomegalovirus (CMV) immediate early promoter
   6081..6119    +  misc_feature   Ad SA (fragment): adenovirus major late transcript splice acceptor (Friedrich and Soriano, 1991)
   6152..6361    -  CDS            PTP (fragment): TERM_ADE02 - Experimental evidence at protein level: Swiss-Prot protein existence level 1. Protein covalently bound to the viral DNA that acts as a primer for viral genomic replication by DNA strand displacement. Assembles on the viral origin of replication in an initiation complex with viral polymerase, DBP, host NFIA and host POU2F1/OCT1. During initiation, the polymerase covalently couples the first dCTP with Ser- 580 of pTP. The terminal protein stimulates the template activity over 20 fold compared to protein-free templates. Neo-synthesized viral genomes are linked to two preterminal prot
   6392..6481    +  intron         chimeric intron (fragment): chimera between introns from adenovirus and immunoglobulin heavy chain genes
   6500..6546    +  CDS            IgH signal sequence (fragment): signal sequence from the mouse immunoglobulin heavy chain variable region
   6577..8586    +  CDS            NCSTN (fragment): NICA_HUMAN - Also known as KIAA0253. Experimental evidence at protein level: Swiss-Prot protein existence level 1. Essential subunit of the gamma-secretase complex, an endoprotease complex that catalyzes the intramembrane cleavage of integral membrane proteins such as Notch receptors and APP (amyloid- beta precursor protein) (PubMed:10993067, PubMed:12679784, PubMed:25043039, PubMed:26280335, PubMed:30598546, PubMed:30630874). The gamma-secretase complex plays a role in Notch and Wnt signaling cascades and regulation of downstream processes via its role in processing key regulatory proteins, a
   8584..553     +  CDS            Cd4 (fragment) (across the origin): CD4_RAT - Experimental evidence at protein level: Swiss-Prot protein existence level 1. Integral membrane glycoprotein that plays an essential role in the immune response and serves multiple functions in responses against both external and internal offenses. In T-cells, functions primarily as a coreceptor for MHC class II molecule:peptide complex. The antigens presented by class II peptides are derived from extracellular proteins while class I peptides are derived from cytosolic proteins. Interacts simultaneously with the T-cell receptor (TCR) and the MHC class II presented by antigen presenti
