[The description below was written by a language model from this plasmid's Addgene catalogue record and pLannotate feature annotations shown in this document.]
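Description:
Nicastrin-CD4d3+4-bio is an 8.6 kb mammalian expression plasmid built on the pTT3 backbone, one of a set of constructs for producing human erythrocyte surface proteins as recombinant fusions. It is propagated in E. coli through a high-copy ColE1/pUC-type origin with ampicillin selection (AmpR, β-lactamase). The backbone also carries a fragment of the Epstein-Barr virus oriP, which supports episomal maintenance and enhanced transient expression in mammalian cells that supply EBNA1. Remnants of a lac promoter/operator region and other small fragments picked up by the annotation appear to be cloning-vector leftovers rather than functional parts of the payload.

The expression cassette is driven by the human CMV immediate-early enhancer and promoter. These are followed by adenovirus-derived leader and splice sequences and a chimeric intron fragment, which are typical of pTT vectors and aid mRNA processing and translation. The short adenoviral PTP hit on the opposite strand is most likely an annotation artefact of this leader region. A fragment of a mouse immunoglobulin heavy-chain signal sequence is annotated just upstream of the insert, which would be consistent with directing the protein into the secretory pathway. The insert is a fragment of about 2 kb of human nicastrin (NCSTN), a subunit of the γ-secretase complex, cloned between preserved NotI and AscI sites. It is annotated as running directly into a fragment of rat CD4, corresponding to the domain 3+4 tag listed in the record, with a C-terminal biotinylation peptide that the feature table does not annotate separately. A rabbit β-globin polyadenylation signal terminates the transcript. The CD4 tag provides a common handle across the fusion proteins, and the biotinylation peptide allows capture on streptavidin. This suits the associated work, which screened erythrocyte surface proteins for interactions with Plasmodium falciparum invasion ligands.
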