Addgene plasmid #73106: Nicastrin-CD4d3+4-bio
Purpose: EXPRESs plasmid for human erythrocyte surface proteins encoding Nicastrin with rat CD4d3+4-bio
Depositing lab: Gavin Wright. Depositing organization: Wellcome Sanger Institute. Publication: Basigin is a receptor essential for erythrocyte invasion by Plasmodium falciparum. Crosnier C, Bustamante LY, Bartholdson SJ, Bei AK, Theron M, Uchikawa M, Mboup S, Ndir O, Kwiatkowski DP, Duraisingh MT, Rayner JC, Wright GJ. Nature. 2011 Nov 9;480(7378):534-7. doi: 10.1038/nature10606. PubMed 22080952.
Backbone
  Vector backbone: pTT3
  Backbone manufacturer: Yves Durocher, NRC
  Backbone size w/o insert (bp): 6000
  Total vector size (bp): 8594
  Vector type: Mammalian Expression
Growth in bacteria
  Bacterial resistance: Ampicillin, 100 μg/mL
  Growth temperature: 37°C
  Growth strain: DH5alpha
  Copy number: Unknown
Gene/Insert
  Gene/Insert name: Nicastrin (alt names: NCSTN; ATAG1874)
  Species: H. sapiens (human)
  Entrez Gene: NCSTN (a.k.a. ATAG1874)
  Promoter: CMV
  Tag / fusion protein: ratCD4d3+4 (C terminal on insert); biotinylation peptide (C terminal on insert)
  Cloning method: Restriction Enzyme; 5′ cloning site NotI (not destroyed); 3′ cloning site AscI (not destroyed)
  Sequencing primers: 5′ CMW fwd
Resource information
  A portion of this plasmid was derived from a plasmid made by: pTT3 was obtained from Yves Durocher, National Research Council of Canada-Biotechnology Research Institute
Terms and licenses: Academic/Nonprofit Terms; Industry Terms: Not Available to Industry
How to cite: Nicastrin-CD4d3+4-bio was a gift from Gavin Wright (Addgene plasmid # 73106 ; http://n2t.net/addgene:73106 ; RRID:Addgene_73106)
