>Addgene plasmid #73106 | Nicastrin-CD4d3+4-bio | addgene partial sequence | sequence record 140387 | rb_glob_PA_term-R 5'-CCCATATGTCCTTCCGAGTG-3'
AATTTCCTTTATTAGCCAGAGGTCGAGGTCGGGGGATCCTTAATTAATCACGTGTCTAGACTTAACGATG
ATTCCACACCATTTTCTGTGCATCCAGAATATGATGCAGTGATCCGGAATTCAACCCTTTGGATAAAACC
TGGATCTTGGAGTCCATCTTGACCTCTTCACCTTCACTCAGTAGACATTGCCACACCCCTGCTTCAGGGG
CCTGCACTTGAATCACTTTCTCCTGCCTGGAGACCCTGGCCTCCTGATTCTCCTGCTTCAAGATCAGTCT
CATCTTGGGTGAGGTGGGTCCCATCACCTCACAGGTCAAAGTGTTGCTGTCGGGCTGAGTCACTTTCATC
ACCACCAGGTTCACTTCCTGATACAGTATCCCTCTGTCCAGAGTCAGGGTCAGGTTGCCAGAACCAGCAA
ACTGAAGGGAGACCTGGGGTATCTGAAGGGTGAGTGGGAGCGTTTCGGACAGCTGGAACTTGGGGTTGCT
AGTAGACTTCTGCACAGACACCTTTTGGTTCTTTAGGGAGAAGGTGATCCAGGACTGGGAAGAAGGAGCC
TTCTCTGCCTTCCATCTCAACTCTCCCTGCAGGCTTTCCTCTCCAAGGTTGAGTGGGAAGGAGAACTCCG
CTGACTCCCCCTCACTCTTATAGGCCGTGATGGAGGTCGACGGCGCGCCCAGTTCCAGCTCTTTGCTGGC
GATCAGAAAGATTCTGGCCCGGATGTCCTTCCACCGGCTCTCGGTCCAGGTGCTGTACTCGGTGCTGCTC
CACTGG
