>Addgene plasmid #73106 | Nicastrin-CD4d3+4-bio | addgene partial sequence | sequence record 140765 | pMT2-F 5'-TTGCCTTTCTCTCCACAGGT-3'
ACCATGGCAACAGCCGGCGGAGGAAGCGGAGCCGATCCTGGCTCTAGAGGCCTCCTGCGGCTGCTGTCCT
TCTGTGTGCTGCTGGCCGGCCTGTGCAGAGGCAACAGCGTGGAGCGGAAGATCTACATCCCCCTGAACAA
GACCGCCCCCTGCGTGAGACTGCTGAACGCCACCCACCAGATCGGCTGCCAGAGCAGCATCAGCGGCGAC
ACCGGCGTGATCCACGTGGTGGAGAAAGAAGAGGATCTGCAGTGGGTGCTGACCGACGGCCCCAACCCCC
CTTACATGGTGCTGCTGGAAAGCAAGCACTTCACCCGGGACCTGATGGAAAAGCTGAAGGGCCGGACCTC
TAGAATTGCCGGCCTGGCCGTGAGCCTGACAAAGCCTAGCCCCGCCAGCGGCTTTAGCCCTAGCGTGCAG
TGCCCCAACGACGGCTTCGGCGTGTACAGCAACAGCTACGGCCCCGAGTTCGCCCACTGTCGGGAGATCC
AGTGGAACAGCCTGGGCAACGGCCTCGCCTATGAGGACTTCAGCTTCCCCATCTTCCTGCTCGAAGATGA
GAACGAGACAAAAGTGATCAAGCAGTGCTACCAGGACCACAACCTGAGCCAGAACGGCAGCGCCCCTACC
TTCCCCCTGTGCGCCATGCAGCTGTTCAGCCACATGCACGCCGTGATCAGCACCGCCACCTGTATGCGGC
GGAGCAGCATCCAGAGCACCTTCAGCATCAACCCCGAGATCGTGTGCGACC
